>Addgene plasmid #133988 | pHP022Env | addgene full sequence | sequence record 267094 | Addgene NGS Result
TGCTTGTGTGTTGGAGGTCGCTGAGTAGTGCGCGAGCAAAATTTAAGCTACAACAAGGCAAGGCTTGACC
GACAATTGCATGAAGAATCTGCTTAGGGTTAGGCGTTTTGCGCTGCTTCGCGATGTACGGGCCAGATATA
CGCGTTGACATTGATTATTGACTAGTTATTAATAGTAATCAATTACGGGGTCATTAGTTCATAGCCCATA
TATGGAGTTCCGCGTTACATAACTTACGGTAAATGGCCCGCCTGGCTGACCGCCCAACGACCCCCGCCCA
TTGACGTCAATAATGACGTATGTTCCCATAGTAACGCCAATAGGGACTTTCCATTGACGTCAATGGGTGG
AGTATTTACGGTAAACTGCCCACTTGGCAGTACATCAAGTGTATCATATGCCAAGTACGCCCCCTATTGA
CGTCAATGACGGTAAATGGCCCGCCTGGCATTATGCCCAGTACATGACCTTATGGGACTTTCCTACTTGG
CAGTACATCTACGTATTAGTCATCGCTATTACCATGGTGATGCGGTTTTGGCAGTACATCAATGGGCGTG
GATAGCGGTTTGACTCACGGGGATTTCCAAGTCTCCACCCCATTGACGTCAATGGGAGTTTGTTTTGGCA
CCAAAATCAACGGGACTTTCCAAAATGTCGTAACAACTCCGCCCCATTGACGCAAATGGGCGGTAGGCGT
GTACGGTGGGAGGTCTATATAAGCAGAGCTCTCTGGCTAACTAGAGAACCCACTGCTTACTGGCTTATCG
AAATTAATACGACTCACTATAGGGAGACCCAAGCTGGCTAGTTAAGCTTGGTACCGAGCTCGGATCCAGT
ACCCTTCACCGATCAAGCTTTAGGCATCTCCTATGGCAGGAAGAAGCGGAGACAGCGACGAAGAGCTCCT
CAAGACAGCCAGGCTCATCAAGTTTCTCTATCAAAGCAGTAAGTAGTACATGTAATGCAACCTTTAGTAA
TATTATCAATAGTAGCATTAGTAGTAGTAACAATAATAGCAATAATTGTATGGTCCATAGTACTCATAGA
ATATAGGAAAATATTAAAAGAAAGAAAAATAGAAAGGTTAATTGATAGAATAAGAGAAAGAGCAGAAGAC
AGTGGCAATGACAGTGACGGGGACCAGGAAGAATTATCAACACTTGTGGAGATGGGGCACCATGCTCCTT
GGGATATTAATGATCTGTAGTGCTGCAGGACAGTTGTGGGTCACAGTCTATTATGGGGTACCTGTGTGGA
AAGACGCAACCACCACTTTATTTTGTGCATCAGATGCTAAGGCATATGAGACAGAAGTACATAATGTTTG
GGCCACACATGCCTGTGTACCCACAGACCCCAACCCACAAGAAATAGTAATGGAAAATGTGACAGAAAAT
TTTAACATGTGGAAAAACTATATGGTAGAACAAATGCATGAGGATATAATCAGTTTATGGGATCAAAGTC
TAAAGCCATGTGTAAAATTAACCCCACTTTGTGTTAGGCTAAATTGCAGTGATCCTAAGAATAGTACTAA
TATCAGTAATGGTACTACTGCCAATAATAGTACTGTTGGCCCCTCCGTTTTAGAAGAAGTAAGAAACTGC
TCTTTCAATATCTCCACAAACCTAAATGAAAAGAGACAAAAAGAATATGCACTTTTTGCTAAACTTGATG
TAGAGTCAATAGGCAATGGTACTACCATGTACAGGTTGGTGCAATGTAACACCTCAACCATTACACAGGC
CTGTCCAAAGGTATCCTTTGATCCAATTCCCATACATTATTGTGCCCCGGCTGGTTTTGCGATTATAAAG
TGTAACCAGGAAAATTTCAATGGAACAGGGCCATGTAAAAATGTCAGCACAGTACAATGTACACATGGAA
TTAAGCCAGTAGTATCAACTCAACTGCTGTTAAATGGCAGTCTAGCAGAAGATGAGATAGTAATTAGATC
TGAAAATTTCACAAACAATGTTAAAACCATAATAGTACAGCTGAATGAATCTGTAGAAATTAATTGTACA
AGACCCAACAACAATACAAGAAGAAGTATACATTTAGGATTCGGGAGGGCATTGTATACAACAGGAGAAA
TAACAGGAGATATAAGAAAAGCCCATTGCAACATTAGTAGACAAAAATGGAATAACACTTTAAAACAGAT
AGTTAGCAAATTAAAAGAACAATTTAATAAAACAATAGTCCTTCAGCCGCCCTCCCCAGGAGGAGACCCA
GAAATTGTAATGCACAGTTTTACTTGTGGAGGAGAATTTTTCTACTGTAATACATCACAACTGTTTAATA
GTACTTGGAATAGTACTACTGACCATACTAACCTTACAGGAGATGCAATTATCACGCTCCCATGCAGAAT
AAAACAAATTATAAACATGTGGCAAGGAGTAGGAAGAGCAATGTATGCCCCTCCCATCAGAGGACAAATT
AACTGTTCATCAAATATTACAGGGCTGCTATTAACAAGAGATGGTGGTGTTAACAATACCACCGATAATA
ATACCGAGATCTTCAGACCAGGAGGAGGAGATATGAGGGACAATTGGAGAAGTGAATTATATAAATATAA
AGTGGTAAAAATTGAACCATTAGGAATAGCACCCACCAAGGCAAAGAGAAGAGTGGTGCATAGAGAAAGA
AGAGCGGCACTAGGAGCTATGTTCCTTGGGTTCTTGGGAGCAGCAGGAAGCACTATGGGCGCAGCGTCAG
TGACGCTGACGGTACAGGCCAGACTATTATTGTCTGGTATAGTGCAGCAGCAGAACAATTTGCTGAGGGC
TATTGAGGCGCAACAGCATATGTTGCAACTCACAGTCTGGGGCATCAAGCAGCTCCAGGCAAGAGTCCTG
GCTGTGGAAAGATACCTAAGGGATCAACAGCTCCTAGGAATTTGGGGTTGCTCTGGAAAACTCATCTGCA
CCACTGCTGTGCCTTGGAATGCTAGTTGGAGTAATAAATCTCTGGATGAGATTTGGAATAACATGACCTG
GATGGAGTGGGAAAGAGAAATTGACAACTACACAGGCTTAATATACAACTTACTTGAACAATCGCAGAAC
CAGCAAGATAAGAATGAACAGGAATTATTAGAGTTAAATAAATGGGCAAATTTGTGGAATTGGTTTGACA
TAACAAATTGGCTATGGTATATAAAAATATTCATAATGATAGTAGGAGGCTTAATAGGTTTAAGAATAGT
TTTTGCTGTGCTTTCTATAGTGAATAGAGTTAGGCAGGGATACTCACCAATCTCGTTTCAGACCCCCTTC
CCAGCCCCGAGGGGACCCGACAGGCCCGGAGGAACAGAAGAAGAAGGTGGAGAGAGAGACAGAGACAGAT
CCGCTCGATTAGTGAACGGATTCTTGCCACTTATCTGGGACGACTTGAGGAGCCTGTGCCTCTTCAGCTA
CCACCGCTTGAGAGACTTACTCTTGATTGTAACGAGGATTGTGGAACTTCTGGGACGCAGGGGGTGGCAA
CTTCTCAAGTATTGGTGGAACCTCCTCCAGTATTGGAGTCAGGAACTAAGGAATAGCGCTATTAGCTTGC
TCAACGCAACAGCCATAGCAGTAGGTGAGGGAACAGATAGGGTTTTAGAAGCATTACAGAGAGCTTGTAG
AGCTATCCGCAACATACCTGTAAGAGTAAGACAAGGCTTGGAAAGGCTTTTGCTATAAAGATGGGTGGCA
AGTGGTCAAAAAGTGTACGTGGATGGCCTACTGTAAGGGAAAGAATGAGACAAGCTGAGCCAGCAGCAGA
TGGGGTGGGAGCAGTATCTCGAGACGGATCCAGCTAAGGGTCAAGACAATTCTGCAGATATCCAGCACAG
TGGCGGCCGCTCGAGTCTAGAGGGCCCGCGGTTCGAAGGTAAGCCTATCCCTAACCCTCTCCTCGGTCTC
GATTCTACGCGTACCGGTCATCATCACCATCACCATTGAGTTTAAACCCGCTGATCAGCCTCGACTGTGC
CTTCTAGTTGCCAGCCATCTGTTGTTTGCCCCTCCCCCGTGCCTTCCTTGACCCTGGAAGGTGCCACTCC
CACTGTCCTTTCCTAATAAAATGAGGAAATTGCATCGCATTGTCTGAGTAGGTGTCATTCTATTCTGGGG
GGTGGGGTGGGGCAGGACAGCAAGGGGGAGGATTGGGAAGACAATAGCAGGCATGCTGGGGATGCGGTGG
GCTCTATGGCTTCTGAGGCGGAAAGAACCAGCTGGGGCTCTAGGGGGTATCCCC
[124 nt withheld, positions 4255-4378]
C
[91 nt withheld, positions 4380-4470]
A
[49 nt withheld, positions 4472-4520]
CCTTTGACGTTGGAGTCCACGTTCTTT
[37 nt withheld, positions 4548-4584]
ACCCTATCTCGGTCTATTCTTTTGATTTATAAGGGATTTTGCCGATTTCGGCCTATTGGTTAAAAAATGA
GCTGATTTAACAAAAATTTAACGCGAATTAATTCTGTGGAATGTGTGTCAGTTAGGGTGTGGAAAGTCCC
CAGGCTCCCCAGCAGGCAGAAGTATGCAAAGCATGCATCTCAATTAGTCAGCAACCAGGTGTGGAAAGTC
CCCAGGCTCCCCAGCAGGCAGAAGTATGCAAAGCATGCATCTCAATTAGTCAGCAACCATAGTCCCGCCC
CTAACTCCGCCCATCCCGCCCCTAACTCCGCCCAGTTCCGCCCATTCTCCGCCCCATGGCTGACTAATTT
TTTTTATTTATGCAGAGGCCGAGGCCGCCTCTGCCTCTGAGCTATTCCAGAAGTAGTGAGGAGGCTTTTT
TGGAGGCCTAGGCTTTTGCAAAAAGCTCCCGGGAGCTTGTATATCCATTTTCGGATCTGATCAAGAGACA
GGATGAGGATCGTTTCGCATGATTGAACAAGATGGATTGCACGCAGGTTCTCCGGCCGCTTGGGTGGAGA
GGCTATTCGGCTATGACTGGGCACAACAGACAATCGGCTGCTCTGATGCCGCCGTGTTCCGGCTGTCAGC
GCAGGGGCGCCCGGTTCTTTTTGTCAAGACCGACCTGTCCGGTGCCCTGAATGAACTGCAGGACGAGGCA
GCGCGGCTATCGTGGCTGGCCACGACGGGCGTTCCTTGCGCAGCTGTGCTCGACGTTGTCACTGAAGCGG
GAAGGGACTGGCTGCTATTGGGCGAAGTGCCGGGGCAGGATCTCCTGTCATCTCACCTTGCTCCTGCCGA
GAAAGTATCCATCATGGCTGATGCAATGCGGCGGCTGCATACGCTTGATCCGGCTACCTGCCCATTCGAC
CACCAAGCGAAACATCGCATCGAGCGAGCACGTACTCGGATGGAAGCCGGTCTTGTCGATCAGGATGATC
TGGACGAAGAGCATCAGGGGCTCGCGCCAGCCGAACTGTTCGCCAGGCTCAAGGCGCGCATGCCCGACGG
CGAGGATCTCGTCGTGACCCATGGCGATGCCTGCTTGCCGAATATCATGGTGGAAAATGGCCGCTTTTCT
GGATTCATCGACTGTGGCCGGCTGGGTGTGGCGGACCGCTATCAGGACATAGCGTTGGCTACCCGTGATA
TTGCTGAAGAGCTTGGCGGCGAATGGGCTGACCGCTTCCTCGTGCTTTACGGTATCGCCGCTCCCGATTC
GCAGCGCATCGCCTTCTATCGCCTTCTTGACGAGTTCTTCTGAGCGGGACTCTGGGGTTCGCGAAATGAC
CGACCAAGCGACGCCCAACCTGCCATCACGAGATTTCGATTCCACCGCCGCCTTCTATGAAAGGTTGGGC
TTCGGAATCGTTTTCCGGGACGCCGGCTGGATGATCCTCCAGCGCGGGGATCTCATGCTGGAGTTCTTCG
CCCACCCCAACTTGTTTATTGCAGCTTATAATGGTTACAAATAAAGCAATAGCATCACAAATTTCACAAA
TAAAGCATTTTTTTCACTGCATTCTAGTTGTGGTTTGTCCAAACTCATCAATGTATCTTATCATGTCTGT
ATACCGTCGACCTCTAGCTAGAGCTTGGCGTAATCATGGTCATAGCTGTTTCCTGTGTGAAATTGTTATC
CGCTCACAATTCCACACAACATACGAGCCGGAAGCATAAAGTGTAAAGCCTGGGGTGCCTAATGAGTGAG
CTAACTCACATTAATTGCGTTGCGCTCACTGCCCGCTTTCCAGTCGGGAAACCTGTCGTGCCAGCTGCAT
TAATGAATCGGCCAACGCGCGGGGAGAGGCGGTTTGCGTATTGGGCGCTCTTCCGCTTCCTCGCTCACTG
ACTCGCTGCGCTCGGTCGTTCGGCTGCGGCGAGCGGTATCAGCTCACTCAAAGGCGGTAATACGGTTATC
CACAGAATCAGGGGATAACGCAGGAAAGAACATGTGAGCAAAAGGCCAGCAAAAGGCCAGGAACCGTAAA
AAGGCCGCGTTGCTGGCGTTTTTCCATAGGCTCCGCCCCCCTGACGAGCATCACAAAAATCGACGCTCAA
GTCAGAGGTGGCGAAACCCGACAGGACTATAAAGATACCAGGCGTTTCCCCCTGGAAGCTCCCTCGTGCG
CTCTCCTGTTCCGACCCTGCCGCTTACCGGATACCTGTCCGCCTTTCTCCCTTCGGGAAGCGTGGCGCTT
TCTCATAGCTCACGCTGTAGGTATCTCAGTTCGGTGTAGGTCGTTCGCTCCAAGCTGGGCTGTGTGCACG
AACCCCCCGTTCAGCCCGACCGCTGCGCCTTATCCGGTAACTATCGTCTTGAGTCCAACCCGGTAAGACA
CGACTTATCGCCACTGGCAGCAGCCACTGGTAACAGGATTAGCAGAGCGAGGTATGTAGGCGGTGCTACA
GAGTTCTTGAAGTGGTGGCCTAACTACGGCTACACTAGAAGAACAGTATTTGGTATCTGCGCTCTGCTGA
AGCCAGTTACCTTCGGAAAAAGAGTTGGTAGCTCTTGATCCGGCAAACAAACCACCGCTGGTAGCGGTGG
TTTTTTTGTTTGCAAGCAGCAGATTACGCGCAGAAAAAAAGGATCTCAAGAAGATCCTTTGATCTTTTCT
ACGGGGTCTGACGCTCAGTGGAACGAAAACTCACGTTAAGGGATTTTGGTCATGAGATTATCAAAAAGGA
TCTTCACCTAGATCCTTTTAAATTAAAAATGAAGTTTTAAATCAATCTAAAGTATATATGAGTAAACTTG
GTCTGACAGTTACCAATGCTTAATCAGTGAGGCACCTATCTCAGCGATCTGTCTATTTCGTTCATCCATA
GTTGCCTGACTCCCCGTCGTGTAGATAACTACGATACGGGAGGGCTTACCATCTGGCCCCAGTGCTGCAA
TGATACCGCGAGACCCACGCTCACCGGCTCCAGATTTATCAGCAATAAACCAGCCAGCCGGAAGGGCCGA
GCGCAGAAGTGGTCCTGCAACTTTATCCGCCTCCATCCAGTCTATTAATTGTTGCCGGGAAGCTAGAGTA
AGTAGTTCGCCAGTTAATAGTTTGCGCAACGTTGTTGCCATTGCTACAGGCATCGTGGTGTCACGCTCGT
CGTTTGGTATGGCTTCATTCAGCTCCGGTTCCCAACGATCAAGGCGAGTTACATGATCCCCCATGTTGTG
CAAAAAAGCGGTTAGCTCCTTCGGTCCTCCGATCGTTGTCAGAAGTAAGTTGGCCGCAGTGTTATCACTC
ATGGTTATGGCAGCACTGCATAATTCTCTTACTGTCATGCCATCCGTAAGATGCTTTTCTGTGACTGGTG
AGTACTCAACCAAGTCATTCTGAGAATAGTGTATGCGGCGACCGAGTTGCTCTTGCCCGGCGTCAATACG
GGATAATACCGCGCCACATAGCAGAACTTTAAAAGTGCTCATCATTGGAAAACGTTCTTCGGGGCGAAAA
CTCTCAAGGATCTTACCGCTGTTGAGATCCAGTTCGATGTAACCCACTCGTGCACCCAACTGATCTTCAG
CATCTTTTACTTTCACCAGCGTTTCTGGGTGAGCAAAAACAGGAAGGCAAAATGCCGCAAAAAAGGGAAT
AAGGGCGACACGGAAATGTTGAATACTCATACTCTTCCTTTTTCAATATTATTGAAGCATTTATCAGGGT
TATTGTCTCATGAGCGGATACATATTTGAATGTATTTAGAAAAATAAACAAATAGGGGTTCCGCGCACAT
TTCCCCGAAAAGTGCCACCTGACGTCGACGGATCGGGAGATCTCCCGATCCCCTATGGTGCACTCTCAGT
ACAATCTGCTCTGATGCCGCATAGTTAAGCCAGTATCTGCTCCC
Features (pLannotate 1.2.2; 23 found; start..end, strand, type, name):
    147..526     +  enhancer       CMV enhancer: human cytomegalovirus immediate early enhancer
    527..730     +  promoter       CMV promoter: human cytomegalovirus (CMV) immediate early promoter
    726..759     +  LTR            5' LTR (truncated) (fragment): truncated 5' long terminal repeat (LTR) from HIV-1
    775..793     +  promoter       T7 promoter: promoter for bacteriophage T7 RNA polymerase
    839..949     +  CDS            tat (fragment): TAT_HV112 - Experimental evidence at protein level: Swiss-Prot protein existence level 1. Extracellular circulating Tat can be endocytosed by surrounding uninfected cells via the binding to several surface receptors such as CD26, CXCR4, heparan sulfate proteoglycans (HSPG) or LDLR. Neurons are rarely infected, but they internalize Tat via their LDLR. Through its interaction with nuclear HATs, Tat is potentially able to control the acetylation-dependent cellular gene expression. Modulates the expression of many cellular genes involved in cell survival, proliferation or in coding for cytokines o
   1128..3692    +  CDS            env: ENV_HV1BN - Experimental evidence at protein level: Swiss-Prot protein existence level 1. [Transmembrane protein gp41]: Acts as a class I viral fusion protein. Under the current model, the protein has at least 3 conformational states: pre-fusion native state, pre-hairpin intermediate state, and post-fusion hairpin state. During fusion of viral and target intracellular membranes, the coiled coil regions (heptad repeats) assume a trimer-of-hairpins structure, positioning the fusion peptide in close proximity to the C-terminal region of the ectodomain. The formation of this structure appears to d
   3701..3805    +  CDS            nef (fragment): NEF_HV1Z2 - Experimental evidence at protein level: Swiss-Prot protein existence level 1. Extracellular Nef protein targets CD4(+) T-lymphocytes for apoptosis by interacting with CXCR4 surface receptors. From Human immunodeficiency virus type 1 group M subtype D (isolate Z2/CDC-Z34) (HIV-1).
   3888..3929    +  CDS            V5 tag: epitope tag from simian virus 5
   3985..4209    +  polyA_signal   bGH poly(A) signal: bovine growth hormone polyadenylation signal
   4213..4234    +  promoter       SV40 promoter (fragment): SV40 enhancer and early promoter
   4255..4683    +  rep_origin     f1 ori (sequence partly withheld): f1 bacteriophage origin of replication; arrow indicates direction of (+) strand synthesis
   4697..5026    +  promoter       SV40 promoter: SV40 enhancer and early promoter
   5093..5884    +  CDS            neo: KKA2_KLEPN - Also known as kan, nptII. Experimental evidence at protein level: Swiss-Prot protein existence level 1. Resistance to kanamycin, neomycin, paromomycin, ribostamycin, butirosin and gentamicin B. From Klebsiella pneumoniae.
   5910..6068    +  CDS            ble (fragment): BLE_KLEPN - Experimental evidence at protein level: Swiss-Prot protein existence level 1. Binding protein with a strong affinity to the bleomycin family of antibiotics. Binds to CL990; an antimitotic-antibiotic compound. From Klebsiella pneumoniae.
   6063..6184    +  polyA_signal   SV40 poly(A) signal: SV40 polyadenylation signal
   6257..6273    -  protein_bind   lac operator: The lac repressor binds to the lac operator to inhibit transcription in E. coli. This inhibition can be relieved by adding lactose or isopropyl-β-D-thiogalactopyranoside (IPTG). lac repressor encoded by lacI
   6281..6311    -  promoter       lac promoter: promoter for the E. coli lac operon
   6326..6347    -  protein_bind   CAP binding site: CAP binding activates transcription in the presence of cAMP. E. coli catabolite activator protein
   6360..6452    -  CDS            lacI (fragment): lac repressor; lacI; The lac repressor binds to the lac operator to inhibit transcription in E. coli. This inhibition can be relieved by adding lactose or isopropyl-β-D-thiogalactopyranoside (IPTG).
   6635..7223    -  rep_origin     ori: high-copy-number ColE1/pMB1/pBR322/pUC origin of replication
   7394..8254    -  CDS            AmpR: β-lactamase; bla; confers resistance to ampicillin, carbenicillin, and related antibiotics
   8255..8359    -  promoter       AmpR promoter: bla
   8418..8470    -  misc_feature   bom (fragment): basis of mobility region from pBR322
