[The description below was written by a language model from this plasmid's Addgene catalogue record and pLannotate feature annotations shown in this document.]
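Description:
pHP022Env is a mammalian expression plasmid of about 8.5 kb, built on the pcDNA3.1 backbone, that carries an HIV-1 envelope glycoprotein gene amplified from the plasma of an HIV-infected patient. It is propagated in E. coli through a high-copy ColE1/pUC-type origin with ampicillin selection (β-lactamase under its own promoter). An f1 origin is also present, allowing single-stranded DNA production. For mammalian cells, a neomycin phosphotransferase cassette driven by the SV40 enhancer/early promoter and terminated by the SV40 poly(A) signal permits G418 selection of stable transfectants.

The payload sits between the human CMV immediate-early enhancer/promoter and the bovine growth hormone polyadenylation signal, with a T7 promoter just upstream of the insert. The annotated insert contains a full-length env open reading frame of roughly 2.6 kb, encoding the gp160 precursor that yields the receptor-binding surface subunit and the gp41 fusion subunit. It is flanked by a short tat fragment upstream and a short nef fragment downstream, which suggests the amplicon was taken as a contiguous stretch of the viral genome rather than as a trimmed env coding sequence. A vector-derived V5 epitope tag lies downstream of the nef fragment, well separated from the end of env, so the record gives no indication that it is fused to the glycoprotein. Small annotated fragments of LTR, ble, lacI and bom appear to be partial matches to backbone sequence rather than functional elements.

The construct is suited to transient or stable expression of a primary patient Env in mammalian cells. The associated study related Env glycoprotein phenotype, together with immune activation, to CD4 T cell loss in patients.
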