Addgene plasmid #133988: pHP022Env
Purpose: Env gene from HIV patient plasma in pcDNA3.1 expression vector
Depositing lab: Himanshu Garg. Depositing organization: Texas Tech University Health Sciences Center El Paso. Publication: HIV-1 Env Glycoprotein Phenotype along with Immune Activation Determines CD4 T Cell Loss in HIV Patients. Joshi A, Sedano M, Beauchamp B, Punke EB, Mulla ZD, Meza A, Alozie OK, Mukherjee D, Garg H. J Immunol. 2016 Feb 15;196(4):1768-79. doi: 10.4049/jimmunol.1501588. Epub 2016 Jan 13. PubMed 26764036.
Backbone
  Vector backbone: pcDNA3.1
  Vector type: Mammalian Expression
  Selectable markers: Neomycin (select with G418)
Growth in bacteria
  Bacterial resistance: Ampicillin, 100 μg/mL
  Growth temperature: 37°C
  Growth strain: DH5alpha
  Growth instructions: The bacterial strain XL10 Gold is preferred for downstream applications.
  Copy number: Unknown
Gene/Insert
  Gene/Insert name: Envelope Glycoprotein
  GenBank ID: KP754466.1
Terms and licenses: Academic/Nonprofit Terms; Industry Terms: Not Available to Industry
How to cite: pHP022Env was a gift from Himanshu Garg (Addgene plasmid # 133988 ; http://n2t.net/addgene:133988 ; RRID:Addgene_133988)
