>Addgene plasmid #133988 | pHP022Env | depositor partial sequence | sequence record 257784 | pHP022Env sequence 2571 bps
ATGACAGTGACGGGGACCAGGAAGAATTATCAACACTTGTGGAGATGGGGCACCATGCTCCTTGGGATAT
TAATGATCTGTAGTGCTGCAGGACAGTTGTGGGTCACAGTCTATTATGGGGTACCTGTGTGGAAAGACGC
AACCACCACTTTATTTTGTGCATCAGATGCTAAGGCATATGAGACAGAAGTACATAATGTTTGGGCCACA
CATGCCTGTGTACCCACAGACCCCAACCCACAAGAAATAGTAATGGAAAATGTGACAGAAAATTTTAACA
TGTGGAAAAACTATATGGTAGAACAAATGCATGAGGATATAATCAGTTTATGGGATCAAAGTCTAAAGCC
ATGTGTAAAATTAACCCCACTTTGTGTTAGGCTAAATTGCAGTGATCCTAAGAATAGTACTAATATCAGT
AATGGTACTACTGCCAATAATAGTACTGTTGGCCCCTCCGTTTTAGAAGAAGTAAGAAACTGCTCTTTCA
ATATCTCCACAAACCTAAATGAAAAGAGACAAAAAGAATATGCACTTTTTGCTAAACTTGATGTAGAGTC
AATAGGCAATGGTACTACCATGTACAGGTTGGTGCAATGTAACACCTCAACCATTACACAGGCCTGTCCA
AAGGTATCCTTTGATCCAATTCCCATACATTATTGTGCCCCGGCTGGTTTTGCGATTATAAAGTGTAACC
AGGAAAATTTCAATGGAACAGGGCCATGTAAAAATGTCAGCACAGTACAATGTACACATGGAATTAAGCC
AGTAGTATCAACTCAACTGCTGTTAAATGGCAGTCTAGCAGAAGATGAGATAGTAATTAGATCTGAAAAT
TTCACAAACAATGTTAAAACCATAATAGTACAGCTGAATGAATCTGTAGAAATTAATTGTACAAGACCCA
ACAACAATACAAGAAGAAGTATACATTTAGGATTCGGGAGGGCATTGTATACAACAGGAGAAATAACAGG
AGATATAAGAAAAGCCCATTGCAACATTAGTAGACAAAAATGGAATAACACTTTAAAACAGATAGTTAGC
AAATTAAAAGAACAATTTAATAAAACAATAGTCCTTCAGCCGCCCTCCCCAGGAGGAGACCCAGAAATTG
TAATGCACAGTTTTACTTGTGGAGGAGAATTTTTCTACTGTAATACATCACAACTGTTTAATAGTACTTG
GAATAGTACTACTGACCATACTAACCTTACAGGAGATGCAATTATCACGCTCCCATGCAGAATAAAACAA
ATTATAAACATGTGGCAAGGAGTAGGAAGAGCAATGTATGCCCCTCCCATCAGAGGACAAATTAACTGTT
CATCAAATATTACAGGGCTGCTATTAACAAGAGATGGTGGTGTTAACAATACCACCGATAATAATACCGA
GATCTTCAGACCAGGAGGAGGAGATATGAGGGACAATTGGAGAAGTGAATTATATAAATATAAAGTGGTA
AAAATTGAACCATTAGGAATAGCACCCACCAAGGCAAAGAGAAGAGTGGTGCATAGAGAAAGAAGAGCGG
CACTAGGAGCTATGTTCCTTGGGTTCTTGGGAGCAGCAGGAAGCACTATGGGCGCAGCGTCAGTGACGCT
GACGGTACAGGCCAGACTATTATTGTCTGGTATAGTGCAGCAGCAGAACAATTTGCTGAGGGCTATTGAG
GCGCAACAGCATATGTTGCAACTCACAGTCTGGGGCATCAAGCAGCTCCAGGCAAGAGTCCTGGCTGTGG
AAAGATACCTAAGGGATCAACAGCTCCTAGGAATTTGGGGTTGCTCTGGAAAACTCATCTGCACCACTGC
TGTGCCTTGGAATGCTAGTTGGAGTAATAAATCTCTGGATGAGATTTGGAATAACATGACCTGGATGGAG
TGGGAAAGAGAAATTGACAACTACACAGGCTTAATATACAACTTACTTGAACAATCGCAGAACCAGCAAG
ATAAGAATGAACAGGAATTATTAGAGTTAAATAAATGGGCAAATTTGTGGAATTGGTTTGACATAACAAA
TTGGCTATGGTATATAAAAATATTCATAATGATAGTAGGAGGCTTAATAGGTTTAAGAATAGTTTTTGCT
GTGCTTTCTATAGTGAATAGAGTTAGGCAGGGATACTCACCAATCTCGTTTCAGACCCCCTTCCCAGCCC
CGAGGGGACCCGACAGGCCCGGAGGAACAGAAGAAGAAGGTGGAGAGAGAGACAGAGACAGATCCGCTCG
ATTAGTGAACGGATTCTTGCCACTTATCTGGGACGACTTGAGGAGCCTGTGCCTCTTCAGCTACCACCGC
TTGAGAGACTTACTCTTGATTGTAACGAGGATTGTGGAACTTCTGGGACGCAGGGGGTGGCAACTTCTCA
AGTATTGGTGGAACCTCCTCCAGTATTGGAGTCAGGAACTAAGGAATAGCGCTATTAGCTTGCTCAACGC
AACAGCCATAGCAGTAGGTGAGGGAACAGATAGGGTTTTAGAAGCATTACAGAGAGCTTGTAGAGCTATC
CGCAACATACCTGTAAGAGTAAGACAAGGCTTGGAAAGGCTTTTGCTATAA
